Addgene plasmid #123877: MTK7_010
Purpose: Encodes promoter-less tagBFP T2A Blasticidin resistance cassette to be used in the MTK system
Depositing lab: Hana El-Samad. Depositing organization: University of California, San Francisco (UCSF). Publication: A Toolkit for Rapid Modular Construction of Biological Circuits in Mammalian Cells. Fonseca JP, Bonny AR, Kumar GR, Ng AH, Town J, Wu QC, Aslankoohi E, Chen SY, Dods G, Harrigan P, Osimiri LC, Kistler AL, El-Samad H. ACS Synth Biol. 2019 Nov 15;8(11):2593-2606. doi: 10.1021/acssynbio.9b00322. Epub 2019 Nov 5. PubMed 31686495.
Backbone
  Vector backbone: MTK0_027
  Vector type: Mammalian Expression
Growth in bacteria
  Bacterial resistance: Chloramphenicol, 25 μg/mL
  Growth temperature: 37°C
  Growth strain: DH5alpha
  Copy number: Unknown
Gene/Insert
  Gene/Insert name: BFP-T2A-Blasticidin-BgPa
  Species: Synthetic
  Cloning method: Restriction Enzyme; 5′ cloning site unknown (unknown if destroyed); 3′ cloning site unknown (unknown if destroyed)
Terms and licenses: Academic/Nonprofit Terms; Industry Terms: Not Available to Industry
Depositor comments: Type 7 parts can be components of the destination backbone such as locus upstream homology arms, resistance cassette, recognition sites, and nuclear marker in the MTK Please visit https://www.biorxiv.org/content/10.1101/506188v2 for BioRxiv preprint
How to cite: MTK7_010 was a gift from Hana El-Samad (Addgene plasmid # 123877 ; http://n2t.net/addgene:123877 ; RRID:Addgene_123877)
