[The description below was written by a language model from this plasmid's Addgene catalogue record and pLannotate feature annotations shown in this document.]
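Description:
MTK7_010 is a small (about 3.1 kb) part plasmid from the Mammalian Toolkit (MTK), a modular cloning system for assembling genetic circuits for mammalian cells. It is built on the MTK0_027 part-entry backbone and is catalogued as a mammalian expression vector, although on its own it serves as a storage and donor plasmid for a single toolkit part rather than as a functional expression construct. In E. coli it replicates from a high-copy ColE1/pUC-type origin. Selection is with chloramphenicol, through a cat gene driven by its native promoter and followed by a lambda t0 terminator.

The payload is a synthetic, promoter-less cassette named BFP-T2A-Blasticidin-BgPa. It consists of the monomeric blue fluorescent protein TagBFP, followed by the blasticidin S deaminase gene (BSD) and a bovine growth hormone polyadenylation signal. The insert name and stated purpose indicate that a T2A self-cleaving peptide joins the two coding sequences. The automated feature table does not annotate this element, but an unannotated gap lies between TagBFP and BSD where it would sit. A T2A linkage lets one transcript yield both a fluorescent marker and a drug-resistance enzyme as separate proteins.

Because the cassette has no promoter, expression depends on an upstream promoter supplied by the assembled construct or by its eventual genomic context. The record does not specify which arrangement is intended. The depositor notes that Type 7 parts are components of the destination backbone, such as homology arms, resistance cassettes, recognition sites or nuclear markers. This part therefore supplies a combined blue-fluorescence and blasticidin-selection module for MTK destination vectors. The cloning sites flanking the part are not recorded.
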