Features (pLannotate 1.2.2; 7 found; start..end, strand, type, name):
     11..599     +  rep_origin     ori: high-copy-number ColE1/pMB1/pBR322/pUC origin of replication
    714..1412    +  CDS            TagBFP: TagBFP is a basic (constitutively fluorescent) blue fluorescent protein published in 2008, derived from Entacmaea quadricolor. It is reported to be a very rapidly-maturing monomer with very low acid sensitivity.
   1524..1922    +  CDS            BSD: blasticidin S deaminase; Aspergillus terreus BSD; confers resistance to blasticidin
   1940..2147    +  polyA_signal   bGH poly(A) signal: bovine growth hormone polyadenylation signal
   2180..2214    -  terminator     lambda t0 terminator: minimal transcription terminator from phage lambda (Scholtissek and Grosse, 1987)
   2288..2944    -  CDS            cat: CAT_ECOLX - Experimental evidence at protein level: Swiss-Prot protein existence level 1. This enzyme is an effector of chloramphenicol resistance in bacteria. From Escherichia coli. This protein is used as a marker in many commonly used cloning vectors, such as pACYC184.
   2945..3042    -  promoter       cat promoter: promoter of the E. coli cat gene encoding chloramphenicol acetyltransferase
>Addgene plasmid #123877 | MTK7_010 | addgene full sequence | sequence record 249973 | Addgene NGS Result
AAGGATCTTCTTGAGATCCTTTTTTTCTGCGCGTAATCTGCTGCTTGCAAACAAAAAAACCACCGCTACC
AGCGGTGGTTTGTTTGCCGGATCAAGAGCTACCAACTCTTTTTCCGAAGGTAACTGGCTTCAGCAGAGCG
CAGATACCAAATACTGTTCTTCTAGTGTAGCCGTAGTTAGGCCACCACTTCAAGAACTCTGTAGCACCGC
CTACATACCTCGCTCTGCTAATCCTGTTACCAGTGGCTGCTGCCAGTGGCGATAAGTCGTGTCTTACCGG
GTTGGACTCAAGACGATAGTTACCGGATAAGGCGCAGCGGTCGGGCTGAACGGGGGGTTCGTGCACACAG
CCCAGCTTGGAGCGAACGACCTACACCGAACTGAGATACCTACAGCGTGAGCTATGAGAAAGCGCCACGC
TTCCCGAAGGGAGAAAGGCGGACAGGTATCCGGTAAGCGGCAGGGTCGGAACAGGAGAGCGCACGAGGGA
GCTTCCAGGGGGAAACGCCTGGTATCTTTATAGTCCTGTCGGGTTTCGCCACCTCTGACTTGAGCGTCGA
TTTTTGTGATGCTCGTCAGGGGGGCGGAGCCTATGGAAAAACGCCAGCAACGCGGCCTTTTTACGGTTCC
TGGCCTTTTGCTGGCCTTTTGCTCACATGTTCTTTCCTGCGTTATCCCCTGATTCTGTGGATAACCGTAG
TCGGTCTCAGAGTATGAGCGAGCTGATTAAGGAGAACATGCACATGAAGCTGTACATGGAGGGCACCGTG
GACAACCATCACTTCAAGTGCACATCCGAGGGCGAAGGCAAGCCCTACGAGGGCACCCAGACCATGAGAA
TCAAGGTGGTCGAGGGCGGCCCTCTCCCCTTCGCCTTCGACATCCTGGCTACTAGCTTCCTCTACGGCAG
CAAGACCTTCATCAACCACACCCAGGGCATCCCCGACTTCTTCAAGCAGTCCTTCCCTGAGGGCTTCACA
TGGGAGAGAGTCACCACATACGAAGACGGGGGCGTGCTGACCGCTACCCAGGACACCAGCCTCCAGGACG
GCTGCCTCATCTACAACGTCAAGATCAGAGGGGTGAACTTCACATCCAACGGCCCTGTGATGCAGAAGAA
AACACTCGGCTGGGAGGCCTTCACCGAAACGCTGTACCCCGCTGACGGCGGCCTGGAAGGCAGAAACGAC
ATGGCCCTGAAGCTCGTGGGCGGGAGCCATCTGATCGCAAACATCAAGACCACATATAGATCCAAGAAAC
CCGCTAAGAACCTCAAGATGCCTGGCGTCTACTATGTGGACTACAGACTGGAAAGAATCAAGGAGGCCAA
CAACGAAACCTACGTCGAGCAGCACGAGGTGGCAGTGGCCAGATACTGCGACCTCCCTAGCAAACTGGGG
CACAAGCTTAATCCCAAGAAGAAGAGGAAGGTGGAGGACGCCCGTACGAGTACTGGAAGCGGAGAGGGCA
GAGGAAGTCTGCTAACATGCGGTGACGTCGAGGAGAATCCTGGACCTGGATCCATGGCCAAGCCTTTGTC
TCAAGAAGAATCCACCCTCATTGAAAGAGCAACGGCTACAATCAACAGCATCCCCATCTCTGAAGACTAC
AGCGTCGCCAGCGCAGCTCTCTCTAGCGACGGCCGCATCTTCACTGGTGTCAATGTATATCATTTTACTG
GGGGACCTTGTGCAGAACTCGTGGTGCTGGGCACTGCTGCTGCTGCGGCAGCTGGCAACCTGACTTGTAT
CGTCGCGATCGGAAATGAGAACAGGGGCATCTTGAGCCCCTGCGGACGGTGCCGACAGGTGCTTCTCGAT
CTGCATCCTGGGATCAAAGCCATAGTGAAGGACAGTGATGGACAGCCGACGGCAGTTGGGATTCGTGAAT
TGCTGCCCTCTGGTTATGTGTGGGAGGGCTAACTCGAGCGACGCCTCGACTGTGCCTTCTAGTTGCCAGC
CATCTGTTGTTTGCCCCTCCCCCGTGCCTTCCTTGACCCTGGAAGGTGCCACTCCCACTGTCCTTTCCTA
ATAAAATGAGGAAATTGCATCGCATTGTCTGAGTAGGTGTCATTCTATTCTGGGGGGTGGGGTGGGGCAG
GACAGCAAGGGGGAGGATTGGGAAGACAATAGCAGGCATGCTGGGGATGCGGTGGGCTCTATCCGATGAG
ACCAGACCAATAAAAAACGCCCGGCGGCAACCGAGCGTTCTGAACAAATCCAGATGGAGTTCTGAGGTCA
TTACTGGATCTATCAACAGGAGTCCAAGCGAGCTCGATATCAAATTACGCCCCGCCCTGCCACTCATCGC
AGTACTGTTGTAATTCATTAAGCATTCTGCCGACATGGAAGCCATCACAAACGGCATGATGAACCTGAAT
CGCCAGCGGCATCAGCACCTTGTCGCCTTGCGTATAATATTTGCCCATGGTGAAAACGGGGGCGAAGAAG
TTGTCCATATTGGCCACGTTTAAATCAAAACTGGTGAAACTCACCCAGGGATTGGCTGAAACGAAAAACA
TATTCTCAATAAACCCTTTAGGGAAATAGGCCAGGTTTTCACCGTAACACGCCACATCTTGCGAATATAT
GTGTAGAAACTGCCGGAAATCGTCGTGGTATTCACTCCAGAGCGATGAAAACGTTTCAGTTTGCTCATGG
AAAACGGTGTAACAAGGGTGAACACTATCCCATATCACCAGCTCACCGTCTTTCATTGCCATACGAAATT
CCGGATGAGCATTCATCAGGCGGGCAAGAATGTGAATAAAGGCCGGATAAAACTTGTGCTTATTTTTCTT
TACGGTCTTTAAAAAGGCCGTAATATCCAGCTGAACGGTCTGGTTATAGGTACATTGAGCAACTGACTGA
AATGCCTCAAAATGTTCTTTACGATGCCATTGGGATATATCAACGGTGGTATATCCAGTGATTTTTTTCT
CCATTTTAGCTTCCTTAGCTCCTGAAAATCTCGATAACTCAAAAAATACGCCCGGTAGTGATCTTATTTC
ATTATGGTGAAAGTTGGAACCTCTTACGTGCCCGATCAATCATGACCAAAATCCCTTAACGTGAGTTTTC
GTTCCACTGAGCGTCAGACCCCGTAGAAAAGATCA
